>Addgene plasmid #242810 | FUGW-EGFP-mHif1a-T163A | addgene full sequence | sequence record 495603 | Addgene NGS Result
GGCCTCCGCGCCGGGTTTTGGCGCCTCCCGCGGGCGCCCCCCTCCTCACGGCGAGCGCTGCCACGTCAGA
CGAAGGGCGCAGCGAGCGTCCTGATCCTTCCGCCCGGACGCTCAGGACAGCGGCCCGCTGCTCATAAGAC
TCGGCCTTAGAACCCCAGTATCAGCAGAAGGACATTTTAGGACGGGACTTGGGTGACTCTAGGGCACTGG
TTTTCTTTCCAGAGAGCGGAACAGGCGAGGAAAAGTAGTCCCTTCTCGGCGATTCTGCGGAGGGATCTCC
GTGGGGCGGTGAACGCCGATGATTATATAAGGACGCGCCGGGTGTGGCACAGCTAGTTCCGTCGCAGCCG
GGATTTGGGTCGCGGTTCTTGTTTGTGGATCGCTGTGATCGTCACTTGGTGAGTAGCGGGCTGCTGGGCT
GGCCGGGGCTTTCGTGGCCGCCGGGCCGCTCGGTGGGACGGAAGCGTGTGGAGAGACCGCCAAGGGCTGT
AGTCTGGGTCCGCGAGCAAGGTTGCCCTGAACTGGGGGTTGGGGGGAGCGCAGCAAAATGGCGGCTGTTC
CCGAGTCTTGAATGGAAGACGCTTGTGAGGCGGGCTGTGAGGTCGTTGAAACAAGGTGGGGGGCATGGTG
GGCGGCAAGAACCCAAGGTCTTGAGGCCTTCGCTAATGCGGGAAAGCTCTTATTCGGGTGAGATGGGCTG
GGGCACCATCTGGGGACCCTGACGTGAAGTTTGTCACTGACTGGAGAACTCGGTTTGTCGTCTGTTGCGG
GGGCGGCAGTTATGGCGGTGCCGTTGGGCAGTGCACCCGTACCTTTGGGAGCGCGCGCCCTCGTCGTGTC
GTGACGTCACCCGTTCTGTTGGCTTATAATGCAGGGTGGGGCCACCTGCCGGTAGGTGTGCGGTAGGCTT
TTCTCCGTCGCAGGACGCAGGGTTCGGGCCTAGGGTAGGCTCTCCTGAATCGACAGGCGCCGGACCTCTG
GTGAGGGGAGGGATAAGTGAGGCGTCAGTTTCTTTGGTCGGTTTTATGTACCTATCTTCTTAAGTAGCTG
AAGCTCCGGTTTTGAACTATGCGCTCGGGGTTGGCGAGTGTGTTTTGTGAAGTTTTTTAGGCACCTTTTG
AAATGTAATCATTTGGGTCAATATGTAATTTTCAGTGTTAGACTAGTAAATTGTCCGCTAAATTCTGGCC
GTTTTTGGCTTTTTTGTTAGACGAAGCTTGGGCTGCAGGTCGACTCTAGAGGATCCCCGGGTACCGGTCG
CCACCATGGTGAGCAAGGGCGAGGAGCTGTTCACCGGGGTGGTGCCCATCCTGGTCGAGCTGGACGGCGA
CGTAAACGGCCACAAGTTCAGCGTGTCCGGCGAGGGCGAGGGCGATGCCACCTACGGCAAGCTGACCCTG
AAGTTCATCTGCACCACCGGCAAGCTGCCCGTGCCCTGGCCCACCCTCGTGACCACCCTGACCTACGGCG
TGCAGTGCTTCAGCCGCTACCCCGACCACATGAAGCAGCACGACTTCTTCAAGTCCGCCATGCCCGAAGG
CTACGTCCAGGAGCGCACCATCTTCTTCAAGGACGACGGCAACTACAAGACCCGCGCCGAGGTGAAGTTC
GAGGGCGACACCCTGGTGAACCGCATCGAGCTGAAGGGCATCGACTTCAAGGAGGACGGCAACATCCTGG
GGCACAAGCTGGAGTACAACTACAACAGCCACAACGTCTATATCATGGCCGACAAGCAGAAGAACGGCAT
CAAGGTGAACTTCAAGATCCGCCACAACATCGAGGACGGCAGCGTGCAGCTCGCCGACCACTACCAGCAG
AACACCCCCATCGGCGACGGCCCCGTGCTGCTGCCCGACAACCACTACCTGAGCACCCAGTCCGCCCTGA
GCAAAGACCCCAACGAGAAGCGCGATCACATGGTCCTGCTGGAGTTCGTGACCGCCGCCGGGATCACTCT
CGGCATGGACGAGCTGTACAAGATGGAGGGCGCCGGCGGCGAGAACGAGAAGAAAAAGATGAGTTCTGAA
CGTCGAAAAGAAAAGTCTAGAGATGCAGCAAGATCTCGGCGAAGCAAAGAGTCTGAAGTTTTTTATGAGC
TTGCTCATCAGTTGCCACTTCCCCACAATGTGAGCTCACATCTTGATAAAGCTTCTGTTATGAGGCTCAC
CATCAGTTATTTACGTGTGAGAAAACTTCTGGATGCCGGTGGTCTAGACAGTGAAGATGAGATGAAGGCA
CAGATGGACTGTTTTTATCTGAAAGCCCTAGATGGCTTTGTGATGGTGCTAACAGATGACGGCGACATGG
TTTACATTTCTGATAACGTGAACAAATACATGGGGTTAACTCAGTTTGAACTAACTGGACACAGTGTGTT
TGATTTTACTCATCCATGTGACCATGAGGAAATGAGAGAAATGCTTACACACAGAAATGGCCCAGTGAGA
AAAGGGAAAGAACTAAACGCCCAGCGGAGCTTTTTTCTCAGAATGAAGTGCACCCTAACAAGCCGGGGGA
GGACGATGAACATCAAGTCAGCAACGTGGAAGGTGCTTCACTGCACGGGCCATATTCATGTCTATGATAC
CAACAGTAACCAACCTCAGTGTGGGTACAAGAAACCACCCATGACGTGCTTGGTGCTGATTTGTGAACCC
ATTCCTCATCCGTCAAATATTGAAATTCCTTTAGATAGCAAGACATTTCTCAGTCGACACAGCCTCGATA
TGAAATTTTCTTACTGTGATGAAAGAATTACTGAGTTGATGGGTTATGAGCCGGAAGAACTTTTGGGCCG
CTCAATTTATGAATATTATCATGCTTTGGATTCTGATCATCTGACCAAAACTCACCATGATATGTTTACT
AAAGGACAAGTCACCACAGGACAGTACAGGATGCTTGCCAAAAGAGGTGGATATGTCTGGGTTGAAACTC
AAGCAACTGTCATATATAATACGAAGAACTCCCAGCCACAGTGCATTGTGTGTGTGAATTATGTTGTAAG
TGGTATTATTCAGCACGACTTGATTTTCTCCCTTCAACAAACAGAATCTGTGCTCAAACCAGTTGAATCT
TCAGATATGAAGATGACTCAGCTGTTCACCAAAGTTGAATCAGAGGATACAAGCTGCCTTTTTGATAAGC
TTAAGAAGGAGCCTGATGCTCTCACTCTGCTGGCTCCAGCTGCCGGCGACACCATCATCTCTCTGGATTT
TGGCAGCGATGACACAGAAACTGAAGATCAACAACTTGAAGATGTTCCATTATATAATGATGTAATGTTT
CCCTCTTCTAATGAAAAATTAAATATAAACCTGGCAATGTCTCCTTTACCTTCATCGGAAACTCCAAAGC
CACTTCGAAGTAGTGCTGATCCTGCACTGAATCAAGAGGTTGCATTAAAATTAGAATCAAGTCCAGAGTC
ACTGGGACTTTCTTTTACCATGCCCCAGATTCAAGATCAGCCAGCAAGTCCTTCTGATGGAAGCACTAGA
CAAAGTTCACCTGAGAGACTTCTTCAGGAAAACGTAAACACTCCTAACTTTTCCCAGCCTAACAGTCCCA
GTGAATATTGCTTTGATGTGGATAGCGATATGGTCAATGTATTCAAGTTGGAACTGGTGGAAAAACTGTT
TGCTGAAGACACAGAGGCAAAGAATCCATTTTCAACTCAGGACACTGATTTAGATTTGGAGATGCTGGCT
CCCTATATCCCAATGGATGATGATTTCCAGTTACGTTCCTTTGATCAGTTGTCACCATTAGAGAGCAATT
CTCCAAGCCCTCCAAGTATGAGCACAGTTACTGGGTTCCAGCAGACCCAGTTACAGAAACCTACCATCAC
TGCCACTGCCACCACAACTGCCACCACTGATGAATCAAAAACAGAGACGAAGGACAATAAAGAAGATATT
AAAATACTGATTGCATCTCCATCTTCTACCCAAGTACCTCAAGAAACGACCACTGCTAAGGCATCAGCAT
ACAGTGGCACTCACAGTCGGACAGCCTCACCAGACAGAGCAGGAAAGAGAGTCATAGAACAGACAGACAA
AGCTCATCCAAGGAGCCTTAACCTGTCTGCCACTTTGAATCAAAGAAATACTGTTCCTGAGGAAGAATTA
AACCCAAAGACAATAGCTTCGCAGAATGCTCAGAGGAAGCGAAAAATGGAACATGATGGCTCCCTTTTTC
AAGCAGCAGGAATTGGAACATTATTGCAGCAACCAGGTGACTGTGCACCTACTATGTCACTTTCCTGGAA
ACGAGTGAAAGGATTCATATCTAGTGAACAGAATGGAACGGAGCAAAAGACTATTATTTTAATACCCTCC
GATTTAGCATGCAGACTGCTGGGGCAGTCAATGGATGAGAGTGGATTACCACAGCTGACCAGTTACGATT
GTGAAGTTAATGCTCCCATACAAGGCAGCAGAAACCTACTGCAGGGTGAAGAATTACTCAGAGCTTTGGA
TCAAGTTAACTGATAGAATTCGATATCAAGCTTATCGATAATCAACCTCTGGATTACAAAATTTGTGAAA
GATTGACTGGTATTCTTAACTATGTTGCTCCTTTTACGCTATGTGGATACGCTGCTTTAATGCCTTTGTA
TCATGCTATTGCTTCCCGTATGGCTTTCATTTTCTCCTCCTTGTATAAATCCTGGTTGCTGTCTCTTTAT
GAGGAGTTGTGGCCCGTTGTCAGGCAACGTGGCGTGGTGTGCACTGTGTTTGCTGACGCAACCCCCACTG
GTTGGGGCATTGCCACCACCTGTCAGCTCCTTTCCGGGACTTTCGCTTTCCCCCTCCCTATTGCCACGGC
GGAACTCATCGCCGCCTGCCTTGCCCGCTGCTGGACAGGGGCTCGGCTGTTGGGCACTGACAATTCCGTG
GTGTTGTCGGGGAAATCATCGTCCTTTCCTTGGCTGCTCGCCTGTGTTGCCACCTGGATTCTGCGCGGGA
CGTCCTTCTGCTACGTCCCTTCGGCCCTCAATCCAGCGGACCTTCCTTCCCGCGGCCTGCTGCCGGCTCT
GCGGCCTCTTCCGCGTCTTCGCCTTCGCCCTCAGACGAGTCGGATCTCCCTTTGGGCCGCCTCCCCGCAT
CGATACCGTCGACCTCGAGACCTAGAAAAACATGGAGCAATCACAAGTAGCAATACAGCAGCTACCAATG
CTGATTGTGCCTGGCTAGAAGCACAAGAGGAGGAGGAGGTGGGTTTTCCAGTCACACCTCAGGTACCTTT
AAGACCAATGACTTACAAGGCAGCTGTAGATCTTAGCCACTTTTTAAAAGAAAAGGGGGGACTGGAAGGG
CTAATTCACTCCCAACGAAGACAAGATATCCTTGATCTGTGGATCTACCACACACAAGGCTACTTCCCTG
ATTGGCAGAACTACACACCAGGGCCAGGGATCAGATATCCACTGACCTTTGGATGGTGCTACAAGCTAGT
ACCAGTTGAGCAAGAGAAGGTAGAAGAAGCCAATGAAGGAGAGAACACCCGCTTGTTACACCCTGTGAGC
CTGCATGGGATGGATGACCCGGAGAGAGAAGTATTAGAGTGGAGGTTTGACAGCCGCCTAGCATTTCATC
ACATGGCCCGAGAGCTGCATCCGGACTGTACTGGGTCTCTCTGGTTAGACCAGATCTGAGCCTGGGAGCT
CTCTGGCTAACTAGGGAACCCACTGCTTAAGCCTCAATAAAGCTTGCCTTGAGTGCTTCAAGTAGTGTGT
GCCCGTCTGTTGTGTGACTCTGGTAACTAGAGATCCCTCAGACCCTTTTAGTCAGTGTGGAAAATCTCTA
GCAGGGCCCGTTTAAACCCGCTGATCAGCCTCGACTGTGCCTTCTAGTTGCCAGCCATCTGTTGTTTGCC
CCTCCCCCGTGCCTTCCTTGACCCTGGAAGGTGCCACTCCCACTGTCCTTTCCTAATAAAATGAGGAAAT
TGCATCGCATTGTCTGAGTAGGTGTCATTCTATTCTGGGGGGTGGGGTGGGGCAGGACAGCAAGGGGGAG
GATTGGGAAGACAATAGCAGGCATGCTGGGGATGCGGTGGGCTCTATGGCTTCTGAGGCGGAAAGAACCA
GCTGGGGCTCTAGGGGGTATCCCC
[124 nt withheld, positions 6115-6238]
C
[91 nt withheld, positions 6240-6330]
A
[49 nt withheld, positions 6332-6380]
CCTTTGACGTTGGAGTCCACGTTCTTT
[37 nt withheld, positions 6408-6444]
ACCCTATCTCGGTCTATTCTTTTGATTTATAAGGGATTTTGCCGATTTCGGCCTATTGGTTAAAAAATGA
GCTGATTTAACAAAAATTTAACGCGAATTAATTCTGTGGAATGTGTGTCAGTTAGGGTGTGGAAAGTCCC
CAGGCTCCCCAGCAGGCAGAAGTATGCAAAGCATGCATCTCAATTAGTCAGCAACCAGGTGTGGAAAGTC
CCCAGGCTCCCCAGCAGGCAGAAGTATGCAAAGCATGCATCTCAATTAGTCAGCAACCATAGTCCCGCCC
CTAACTCCGCCCATCCCGCCCCTAACTCCGCCCAGTTCCGCCCATTCTCCGCCCCATGGCTGACTAATTT
TTTTTATTTATGCAGAGGCCGAGGCCGCCTCTGCCTCTGAGCTATTCCAGAAGTAGTGAGGAGGCTTTTT
TGGAGGCCTAGGCTTTTGCAAAAAGCTCCCGGGAGCTTGTATATCCATTTTCGGATCTGATCAGCACGTG
TTGACAATTAATCATCGGCATAGTATATCGGCATAGTATAATACGACAAGGTGAGGAACTAAACCATGGC
CAAGTTGACCAGTGCCGTTCCGGTGCTCACCGCGCGCGACGTCGCCGGAGCGGTCGAGTTCTGGACCGAC
CGGCTCGGGTTCTCCCGGGACTTCGTGGAGGACGACTTCGCCGGTGTGGTCCGGGACGACGTGACCCTGT
TCATCAGCGCGGTCCAGGACCAGGTGGTGCCGGACAACACCCTGGCCTGGGTGTGGGTGCGCGGCCTGGA
CGAGCTGTACGCCGAGTGGTCGGAGGTCGTGTCCACGAACTTCCGGGACGCCTCCGGGCCGGCCATGACC
GAGATCGGCGAGCAGCCGTGGGGGCGGGAGTTCGCCCTGCGCGACCCGGCCGGCAACTGCGTGCACTTCG
TGGCCGAGGAGCAGGACTGACACGTGCTACGAGATTTCGATTCCACCGCCGCCTTCTATGAAAGGTTGGG
CTTCGGAATCGTTTTCCGGGACGCCGGCTGGATGATCCTCCAGCGCGGGGATCTCATGCTGGAGTTCTTC
GCCCACCCCAACTTGTTTATTGCAGCTTATAATGGTTACAAATAAAGCAATAGCATCACAAATTTCACAA
ATAAAGCATTTTTTTCACTGCATTCTAGTTGTGGTTTGTCCAAACTCATCAATGTATCTTATCATGTCTG
TATACCGTCGACCTCTAGCTAGAGCTTGGCGTAATCATGGTCATAGCTGTTTCCTGTGTGAAATTGTTAT
CCGCTCACAATTCCACACAACATACGAGCCGGAAGCATAAAGTGTAAAGCCTGGGGTGCCTAATGAGTGA
GCTAACTCACATTAATTGCGTTGCGCTCACTGCCCGCTTTCCAGTCGGGAAACCTGTCGTGCCAGCTGCA
TTAATGAATCGGCCAACGCGCGGGGAGAGGCGGTTTGCGTATTGGGCGCTCTTCCGCTTCCTCGCTCACT
GACTCGCTGCGCTCGGTCGTTCGGCTGCGGCGAGCGGTATCAGCTCACTCAAAGGCGGTAATACGGTTAT
CCACAGAATCAGGGGATAACGCAGGAAAGAACATGTGAGCAAAAGGCCAGCAAAAGGCCAGGAACCGTAA
AAAGGCCGCGTTGCTGGCGTTTTTCCATAGGCTCCGCCCCCCTGACGAGCATCACAAAAATCGACGCTCA
AGTCAGAGGTGGCGAAACCCGACAGGACTATAAAGATACCAGGCGTTTCCCCCTGGAAGCTCCCTCGTGC
GCTCTCCTGTTCCGACCCTGCCGCTTACCGGATACCTGTCCGCCTTTCTCCCTTCGGGAAGCGTGGCGCT
TTCTCATAGCTCACGCTGTAGGTATCTCAGTTCGGTGTAGGTCGTTCGCTCCAAGCTGGGCTGTGTGCAC
GAACCCCCCGTTCAGCCCGACCGCTGCGCCTTATCCGGTAACTATCGTCTTGAGTCCAACCCGGTAAGAC
ACGACTTATCGCCACTGGCAGCAGCCACTGGTAACAGGATTAGCAGAGCGAGGTATGTAGGCGGTGCTAC
AGAGTTCTTGAAGTGGTGGCCTAACTACGGCTACACTAGAAGAACAGTATTTGGTATCTGCGCTCTGCTG
AAGCCAGTTACCTTCGGAAAAAGAGTTGGTAGCTCTTGATCCGGCAAACAAACCACCGCTGGTAGCGGTG
GTTTTTTTGTTTGCAAGCAGCAGATTACGCGCAGAAAAAAAGGATCTCAAGAAGATCCTTTGATCTTTTC
TACGGGGTCTGACGCTCAGTGGAACGAAAACTCACGTTAAGGGATTTTGGTCATGAGATTATCAAAAAGG
ATCTTCACCTAGATCCTTTTAAATTAAAAATGAAGTTTTAAATCAATCTAAAGTATATATGAGTAAACTT
GGTCTGACAGTTACCAATGCTTAATCAGTGAGGCACCTATCTCAGCGATCTGTCTATTTCGTTCATCCAT
AGTTGCCTGACTCCCCGTCGTGTAGATAACTACGATACGGGAGGGCTTACCATCTGGCCCCAGTGCTGCA
ATGATACCGCGAGACCCACGCTCACCGGCTCCAGATTTATCAGCAATAAACCAGCCAGCCGGAAGGGCCG
AGCGCAGAAGTGGTCCTGCAACTTTATCCGCCTCCATCCAGTCTATTAATTGTTGCCGGGAAGCTAGAGT
AAGTAGTTCGCCAGTTAATAGTTTGCGCAACGTTGTTGCCATTGCTACAGGCATCGTGGTGTCACGCTCG
TCGTTTGGTATGGCTTCATTCAGCTCCGGTTCCCAACGATCAAGGCGAGTTACATGATCCCCCATGTTGT
GCAAAAAAGCGGTTAGCTCCTTCGGTCCTCCGATCGTTGTCAGAAGTAAGTTGGCCGCAGTGTTATCACT
CATGGTTATGGCAGCACTGCATAATTCTCTTACTGTCATGCCATCCGTAAGATGCTTTTCTGTGACTGGT
GAGTACTCAACCAAGTCATTCTGAGAATAGTGTATGCGGCGACCGAGTTGCTCTTGCCCGGCGTCAATAC
GGGATAATACCGCGCCACATAGCAGAACTTTAAAAGTGCTCATCATTGGAAAACGTTCTTCGGGGCGAAA
ACTCTCAAGGATCTTACCGCTGTTGAGATCCAGTTCGATGTAACCCACTCGTGCACCCAACTGATCTTCA
GCATCTTTTACTTTCACCAGCGTTTCTGGGTGAGCAAAAACAGGAAGGCAAAATGCCGCAAAAAAGGGAA
TAAGGGCGACACGGAAATGTTGAATACTCATACTCTTCCTTTTTCAATATTATTGAAGCATTTATCAGGG
TTATTGTCTCATGAGCGGATACATATTTGAATGTATTTAGAAAAATAAACAAATAGGGGTTCCGCGCACA
TTTCCCCGAAAAGTGCCACCTGACGTCGACGGATCGGGAGATCTCCCGATCCCCTATGGTGCACTCTCAG
TACAATCTGCTCTGATGCCGCATAGTTAAGCCAGTATCTGCTCCCTGCTTGTGTGTTGGAGGTCGCTGAG
TAGTGCGCGAGCAAAATTTAAGCTACAACAAGGCAAGGCTTGACCGACAATTGCATGAAGAATCTGCTTA
GGGTTAGGCGTTTTGCGCTGCTTCGCGATGTACGGGCCAGATATACGCGTTGACATTGATTATTGACTAG
TTATTAATAGTAATCAATTACGGGGTCATTAGTTCATAGCCCATATATGGAGTTCCGCGTTACATAACTT
ACGGTAAATGGCCCGCCTGGCTGACCGCCCAACGACCCCCGCCCATTGACGTCAATAATGACGTATGTTC
CCATAGTAACGCCAATAGGGACTTTCCATTGACGTCAATGGGTGGAGTATTTACGGTAAACTGCCCACTT
GGCAGTACATCAAGTGTATCATATGCCAAGTACGCCCCCTATTGACGTCAATGACGGTAAATGGCCCGCC
TGGCATTATGCCCAGTACATGACCTTATGGGACTTTCCTACTTGGCAGTACATCTACGTATTAGTCATCG
CTATTACCATGGTGATGCGGTTTTGGCAGTACATCAATGGGCGTGGATAGCGGTTTGACTCACGGGGATT
TCCAAGTCTCCACCCCATTGACGTCAATGGGAGTTTGTTTTGGCACCAAAATCAACGGGACTTTCCAAAA
TGTCGTAACAACTCCGCCCCATTGACGCAAATGGGCGGTAGGCGTGTACGGTGGGAGGTCTATATAAGCA
GCGCGTTTTGCCTGTACTGGGTCTCTCTGGTTAGACCAGATCTGAGCCTGGGAGCTCTCTGGCTAACTAG
GGAACCCACTGCTTAAGCCTCAATAAAGCTTGCCTTGAGTGCTTCAAGTAGTGTGTGCCCGTCTGTTGTG
TGACTCTGGTAACTAGAGATCCCTCAGACCCTTTTAGTCAGTGTGGAAAATCTCTAGCAGTGGCGCCCGA
ACAGGGACTTGAAAGCGAAAGGGAAACCAGAGGAGCTCTCTCGACGCAGGACTCGGCTTGCTGAAGCGCG
CACGGCAAGAGGCGAGGGGCGGCGACTGGTGAGTACGCCAAAAATTTTGACTAGCGGAGGCTAGAAGGAG
AGAGATGGGTGCGAGAGCGTCAGTATTAAGCGGGGGAGAATTAGATCGCGATGGGAAAAAATTCGGTTAA
GGCCAGGGGGAAAGAAAAAATATAAATTAAAACATATAGTATGGGCAAGCAGGGAGCTAGAACGATTCGC
AGTTAATCCTGGCCTGTTAGAAACATCAGAAGGCTGTAGACAAATACTGGGACAGCTACAACCATCCCTT
CAGACAGGATCAGAAGAACTTAGATCATTATATAATACAGTAGCAACCCTCTATTGTGTGCATCAAAGGA
TAGAGATAAAAGACACCAAGGAAGCTTTAGACAAGATAGAGGAAGAGCAAAACAAAAGTAAGACCACCGC
ACAGCAAGCGGCCGCTGATCTTCAGACCTGGAGGAGGAGATATGAGGGACAATTGGAGAAGTGAATTATA
TAAATATAAAGTAGTAAAAATTGAACCATTAGGAGTAGCACCCACCAAGGCAAAGAGAAGAGTGGTGCAG
AGAGAAAAAAGAGCAGTGGGAATAGGAGCTTTGTTCCTTGGGTTCTTGGGAGCAGCAGGAAGCACTATGG
GCGCAGCGTCAATGACGCTGACGGTACAGGCCAGACAATTATTGTCTGGTATAGTGCAGCAGCAGAACAA
TTTGCTGAGGGCTATTGAGGCGCAACAGCATCTGTTGCAACTCACAGTCTGGGGCATCAAGCAGCTCCAG
GCAAGAATCCTGGCTGTGGAAAGATACCTAAAGGATCAACAGCTCCTGGGGATTTGGGGTTGCTCTGGAA
AACTCATTTGCACCACTGCTGTGCCTTGGAATGCTAGTTGGAGTAATAAATCTCTGGAACAGATTTGGAA
TCACACGACCTGGATGGAGTGGGACAGAGAAATTAACAATTACACAAGCTTAATACACTCCTTAATTGAA
GAATCGCAAAACCAGCAAGAAAAGAATGAACAAGAATTATTGGAATTAGATAAATGGGCAAGTTTGTGGA
ATTGGTTTAACATAACAAATTGGCTGTGGTATATAAAATTATTCATAATGATAGTAGGAGGCTTGGTAGG
TTTAAGAATAGTTTTTGCTGTACTTTCTATAGTGAATAGAGTTAGGCAGGGATATTCACCATTATCGTTT
CAGACCCACCTCCCAACCCCGAGGGGACCCGACAGGCCCGAAGGAATAGAAGAAGAAGGTGGAGAGAGAG
ACAGAGACAGATCCATTCGATTAGTGAACGGATCGGCACTGCGTGCGCCAATTCTGCAGACAAATGGCAG
TATTCATCCACAATTTTAAAAGAAAAGGGGGGATTGGGGGGTACAGTGCAGGGGAAAGAATAGTAGACAT
AATAGCAACAGACATACAAACTAAAGAATTACAAAAACAAATTACAAAAATTCAAAATTTTCGGGTTTAT
TACAGGGACAGCAGAGATCCAGTTTGGTTAATTAACCCGTGTCGGCTCCAGATCT
Features (pLannotate 1.2.2; 32 found; start..end, strand, type, name):
      1..1212    +  promoter       UbC promoter: human ubiquitin C promoter
   1223..1256    -  misc_feature   MCS (fragment): pUC18/19 multiple cloning site
   1266..1982    +  CDS            EGFP: EGFP is a basic (constitutively fluorescent) green fluorescent protein published in 1996, derived from Aequorea victoria. It is reported to be a rapidly-maturing weak dimer with moderate acid sensitivity.
   1983..4490    +  CDS            Hif1a: HIF1A_MOUSE - Experimental evidence at protein level: Swiss-Prot protein existence level 1. Functions as a master transcriptional regulator of the adaptive response to hypoxia (PubMed:15225651, PubMed:17981124, PubMed:22009797). Under hypoxic conditions, activates the transcription of over 40 genes, including erythropoietin, glucose transporters, glycolytic enzymes, vascular endothelial growth factor, HILPDA, and other genes whose protein products increase oxygen delivery or facilitate metabolic adaptation to hypoxia (PubMed:15225651, PubMed:17981124, PubMed:22009797). Plays an essential role
   4496..4520    +  misc_feature   MCS (fragment): pBluescript multiple cloning site
   4520..5108    +  misc_feature   WPRE: woodchuck hepatitis virus posttranscriptional regulatory element
   5045..5626    +  CDS            nef (fragment): NEF_HV1H2 - Experimental evidence at protein level: Swiss-Prot protein existence level 1. Extracellular Nef protein targets CD4(+) T-lymphocytes for apoptosis by interacting with CXCR4 surface receptors. From Human immunodeficiency virus type 1 group M subtype B (isolate HXB2) (HIV-1).
   5633..5813    +  LTR            5' LTR (truncated): truncated 5' long terminal repeat (LTR) from HIV-1
   5845..6069    +  polyA_signal   bGH poly(A) signal: bovine growth hormone polyadenylation signal
   6073..6094    +  promoter       SV40 promoter (fragment): SV40 enhancer and early promoter
   6115..6543    +  rep_origin     f1 ori (sequence partly withheld): f1 bacteriophage origin of replication; arrow indicates direction of (+) strand synthesis
   6557..6886    +  promoter       SV40 promoter: SV40 enhancer and early promoter
   6934..6981    +  promoter       EM7 promoter: synthetic bacterial promoter&nbsp
   7000..7374    +  CDS            BleoR: antibiotic-binding protein; Sh ble from Streptoalloteichus hindustanus; confers resistance to bleomycin, phleomycin, and Zeocin™
   7384..7509    +  CDS            ble (fragment): BLE_KLEPN - Experimental evidence at protein level: Swiss-Prot protein existence level 1. Binding protein with a strong affinity to the bleomycin family of antibiotics. Binds to CL990; an antimitotic-antibiotic compound. From Klebsiella pneumoniae.
   7504..7625    +  polyA_signal   SV40 poly(A) signal: SV40 polyadenylation signal
   7696..7718    -  protein_bind   lac operator (fragment): The lac repressor binds to the lac operator to inhibit transcription in E. coli. This inhibition can be relieved by adding lactose or isopropyl-β-D-thiogalactopyranoside (IPTG). lac repressor encoded by lacI
   7722..7752    -  promoter       lac promoter: promoter for the E. coli lac operon
   7767..7788    -  protein_bind   CAP binding site: CAP binding activates transcription in the presence of cAMP. E. coli catabolite activator protein
   7801..7893    -  CDS            lacI (fragment): lac repressor; lacI; The lac repressor binds to the lac operator to inhibit transcription in E. coli. This inhibition can be relieved by adding lactose or isopropyl-β-D-thiogalactopyranoside (IPTG).
   8076..8664    -  rep_origin     ori: high-copy-number ColE1/pMB1/pBR322/pUC origin of replication
   8835..9695    -  CDS            AmpR: β-lactamase; bla; confers resistance to ampicillin, carbenicillin, and related antibiotics
   9696..9800    -  promoter       AmpR promoter: bla
   9859..9911    -  misc_feature   bom (fragment): basis of mobility region from pBR322
  10066..10445   +  enhancer       CMV enhancer: human cytomegalovirus immediate early enhancer
  10446..10645   +  promoter       CMV promoter: human cytomegalovirus (CMV) immediate early promoter
  10663..10843   +  LTR            5' LTR (truncated): truncated 5' long terminal repeat (LTR) from HIV-1
  10890..11015   +  misc_feature   HIV-1 Ψ: packaging signal of human immunodeficiency virus type 1
  10999..11362   +  CDS            HIV-1 gag (fragment): gag protein from human immunodeficiency virus 1; gag
  11508..11741   +  misc_feature   RRE: The Rev response element (RRE) of HIV-1 allows for Rev-dependent mRNA export from the nucleus to the cytoplasm.
  12118..12218   +  CDS            Rev (fragment): human immunodeficiency virus 1 (HIV-1) Rev protein; rev; enhances nuclear export of unspliced and incompletely spliced viral mRNAs
  12268..12385   +  misc_feature   cPPT/CTS: central polypurine tract and central termination sequence of HIV-1
