[The description below was written by a language model from this plasmid's Addgene catalogue record and pLannotate feature annotations shown in this document.]
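Description:
FUGW-EGFP-mHif1a-T163A is a 12.4 kb HIV-1-based lentiviral transfer vector built on the FUGW backbone. It expresses mouse hypoxia-inducible factor 1 alpha (Hif1a) carrying a T163A substitution, fused at its N terminus to EGFP. In bacteria it is maintained through a high-copy ColE1/pUC-type origin and selected with ampicillin via the β-lactamase gene. An f1 origin is also present. The backbone additionally carries an SV40/EM7-driven bleomycin/Zeocin resistance cassette with an SV40 poly(A) signal. This cassette lies outside the LTR-flanked region, so it would not be transferred with the packaged viral genome.

The viral genome is transcribed from a CMV enhancer/promoter placed upstream of a truncated 5' LTR. This is followed by the Ψ packaging signal with a gag fragment, the Rev response element for Rev-dependent nuclear export of the full-length RNA, and the cPPT/CTS element, which aids nuclear import of the reverse-transcribed genome. Within this framework, the human ubiquitin C promoter drives the EGFP coding sequence. It runs directly into the roughly 2.5 kb Hif1a open reading frame, which was inserted by Gibson assembly. A WPRE downstream enhances transcript stability and expression. The cassette ends in a second truncated LTR, annotated by the software as a 5' LTR but positioned as the 3' LTR, followed by a bGH poly(A) signal.

The vector provides stable, constitutive expression of a fluorescently trackable Hif1a point mutant in transduced mammalian cells. The record does not state the functional consequence of the T163A change. The associated publication concerns metabolic dysfunction in a mouse model of ataxia-telangiectasia.
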