Addgene plasmid #242810: FUGW-EGFP-mHif1a-T163A
Purpose: Lentiviral vector expressing mouse Hif1a-T163A mutant tagged with an N-terminal EGFP
Depositing lab: Ronald Hart. Depositing organization: Rutgers, The State University of New Jersey. Publication: Alpha-ketoglutarate mitigates insulin resistance and metabolic inflexibility in a mouse model of Ataxia-Telangiectasia. Sun JK, Hart RP, Herrup K, Peng AZ, Wong GC, Wu D, Kwan KM, Chow KH. Nat Commun. 2025 Oct 21;16(1):9312. doi: 10.1038/s41467-025-64360-8. PubMed 41120320.
Backbone
  Vector backbone: FUGW
  Backbone size w/o insert (bp): 9221
  Total vector size (bp): 12449
  Vector type: Lentiviral
Growth in bacteria
  Bacterial resistance: Ampicillin, 100 μg/mL
  Growth temperature: 30°C
  Growth strain: NEB Stable
  Copy number: Unknown
Gene/Insert
  Gene/Insert name: Hypoxia-inducible factor 1, alpha subunit (alt name: Hif1a)
  Species: M. musculus (mouse)
  Insert size (bp): 2511
  Mutation: T163A
  Entrez Gene: Hif1a (a.k.a. HIF-1-alpha, HIF1-alpha, HIF1alpha, MOP1, bHLHe78)
  Promoter: Ubiquitin C
  Tag / fusion protein: EGFP (N terminal on backbone)
  Cloning method: Gibson Cloning
  Sequencing primers: 5′ TGAAGCTCCGGTTTTGAACT
Terms and licenses: Academic/Nonprofit Terms; Industry Terms: Not Available to Industry
How to cite: FUGW-EGFP-mHif1a-T163A was a gift from Ronald Hart (Addgene plasmid # 242810 ; http://n2t.net/addgene:242810 ; RRID:Addgene_242810)
